>Addgene plasmid #25315 | SGF29 (3MET) | depositor partial sequence | sequence record 11789 | Author sequence
CGCAGAGGGGTGCTGATGACCCTGCTGCAGCAGTCGGCCATGACCCTGCCCCTGTGGATCGGGAAGCCTG
GTGACAAGCCCCCACCCCTCTGTGGGGCCATCCCTGCCTCAGGAGACTACGTGGCCAGACCTGGAGACAA
GGTGGCTGCCCGGGTGAAGGCCGTGGATGGGGACGAGCAGTGGATCCTGGCCGAGGTGGTCAGTTACAGC
CATGCCACCAACAAGTATGAGGTAGATGACATCGATGAAGAAGGCAAAGAGAGACACACCCTGAGCCGGC
GCCGTGTCATCCCGCTGCCCCAGTGGAAGGCCAACCCGGAGACGGACCCTGAGGCCTTGTTCCAGAAGGA
GCAGCTCGTGCTGGCCCTGTATCCCCAGACTACCTGCTTCTACCGCGCCCTGATCCATGCGCCCCCACAG
CGGCCCCAGGATGACTACTCGGTCCTGTTTGAAGACACCTCCTATGCAGATGGCTATTCCCCTCCCCTCA
ATGTGGCTCAGAGATACGTGGTGGCTTGTAAGGAACCCAAGAAAAAG
