>Addgene plasmid #25315 | SGF29 (3MET) | addgene partial sequence | sequence record 31398 | 25315 with T7
TCCCTCTGAATATTTTGTTTACTTTAAGAAGGAGATATACCATGCATCATCATCATCATCACAGCAGCGG
CAGAGAAAACTTGTATTTCCAGGGCCGCAGAGGGGTGCTGATGACCCTGCTGCAGCAGTCGGCCATGACC
CTGCCCCTGTGGATCGGGAAGCCTGGTGACAAGCCCCCACCCCTCTGTGGGGCCATCCCTGCCTCAGGAG
ACTACGTGGCCAGACCTGGAGACAAGGTGGCTGCCCGGGTGAAGGCCGTGGATGGGGACGAGCAGTGGAT
CCTGGCCGAGGTGGTCAGTTACAGCCATGCCACCAACAAGTATGAGGTAGATGACATCGATGAAGAAGGC
AAAGAGAGACACACCCTGAGCCGGCGCCGTGTCATCCCGCTGCCCCAGTGGAAGGCCAACCCGGAGACGG
ACCCTGAGGCCTTGTTCCAGAAGGAGCAGCTCGTGCTGGCCCTGTATCCCCAGACTACCTGCTTCTACCG
CGCCCTGATCCATGCGCCCCCACAGCGGCCCCAGGATGACTACTCGGTCCTGTTTGAAGACACCTCCTAT
GCAGATGGCTATTCCCCTCCCCTCAATGTGGCTCAGAGATACGTGGTGGCTTGTAAGGAACCCAAGAAAA
AGTGATGACGAAGCTTGCGGCCGCACTCGAGCACCACCACCACCACCACTGAGATCCGGCTGCTAACAAA
GCCCGAAAGGAAGCTGAGTTGGCTGCTGCCACCGCTGAGCAATAACTAGCATAACCCCTTGGGGCCTCTA
AACGGGTCTTGAGGGGTTTTTTGCTGAAAGGAGGAACTATATCCGGATTGGCGAATGGG
[99 nt withheld, positions 830-928]
CTCCT
