[The description below was written by a language model from this plasmid's Addgene catalogue record.]
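Description:
SGF29 (3MET) is a bacterial expression plasmid built on the pET28-MHL backbone, a pET28-derived vector from a structural genomics programme with a recorded size of 7325 bp without insert. It is maintained in E. coli as a low-copy plasmid under kanamycin selection, with a standard cloning strain listed for propagation. The record does not name the promoter or give a feature table. However, the T7 and T7-terminator sequencing primers fit the usual pET arrangement, in which the insert sits between a T7 promoter and T7 terminator and is transcribed in hosts that supply T7 RNA polymerase.

The insert is a 537 bp fragment of human SGF29 (SAGA-associated factor 29, also known as CCDC101, STAF36 or TDRD29), cloned by restriction enzyme methods. It encodes amino acids 115–293 rather than the full open reading frame, and this region corresponds to the tandem Tudor domain of the protein. A His tag is fused to the N terminus of the insert, which allows purification of the recombinant fragment by immobilised metal affinity chromatography. The record does not say whether a protease cleavage site lies between the tag and the domain.

The stated purpose is bacterial production of protein for structure determination, and the construct is linked to the deposited crystal structure 3MET. It suits the preparation of the isolated SGF29 tandem Tudor domain for crystallography and similar work on the purified protein. It is not intended for studies that need the full-length protein.
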