Addgene plasmid #25315: SGF29 (3MET)
Purpose: Bacterial expression for structure determination; may not be full ORF
Depositing lab: Cheryl Arrowsmith. Depositing organization: University of Toronto.
Backbone
  Vector backbone: pET28-MHL
  Backbone manufacturer: SGC
  Backbone size w/o insert (bp): 7325
  Vector type: Bacterial Expression
Growth in bacteria
  Bacterial resistance: Kanamycin, 50 μg/mL
  Growth temperature: 37°C
  Growth strain: DH5alpha
  Copy number: Low Copy
Gene/Insert
  Gene/Insert name: SGF29_6 (alt names: PDB: 3MET; SGF29 tandem tudor domain; SAGA-associated factor 29)
  Species: H. sapiens (human)
  Insert size (bp): 537
  Mutation: Contains amino acids 115-293
  Entrez Gene: SGF29 (a.k.a. CCDC101, STAF36, TDRD29)
  Tag / fusion protein: His (N terminal on insert)
  Cloning method: Restriction Enzyme
  Sequencing primers: 5′ T7; 3′ T7-term
Terms and licenses: Academic/Nonprofit Terms; Industry Terms: Not Available to Industry
Depositor comments: PDB: 3MET. http://www.thesgc.org/structures/3MET/
How to cite: SGF29 (3MET) was a gift from Cheryl Arrowsmith (Addgene plasmid # 25315 ; http://n2t.net/addgene:25315 ; RRID:Addgene_25315)
